>Addgene plasmid #67917 | pABD933 | addgene partial sequence | sequence record 121442 | M13-F20 5'-TGTAAAACGACGGCCAGT-3'
TTTTGACTGATAGTGACCTGTTCGTTGCAACAAATTGATGAGCAATGCTTTTTTATAATGCCAACTTTGT
ACAAAAAAGCAGGCTTCATGGCATACTTAAGCTTCAAGTCTAATATGGAACGTACACCACGCGAGTCAAA
CACTCCTTGTCCGCCTCCCCAACCATCTCCGTCGTTGTTTTCTTCACTACCAGATGACATCGTTTTGAAT
ATCTTGGCTCGCATATCTACTTCCTACTACCAAACGCTCTCTCTTGTCTCCAAGACCTTCCGTTTGCTCA
TCCTCTCCAAGGAGCTCGACATGGAACGTTCCTACCTTGGAACCCGAAAACCATGTGTTTATGTCTGCCT
TCAATCTCCCACCCATCCTTTTGATCGTAGATGGTTCGGTCTCTGGATAAAACCCTATGATCATCAGCCC
CTAACCCATTGGACGATCGACATCAAGTGTACCGGACATTGGTTGCTACCGATGCCCTCTCCCTATTCTC
GTTGCTTACAAATAGTCCACGAAACTGTTGGTTCAGAAACATACGAAATCGGTGGACAAAACATGACACC
CTCGACTGACGTATGGGTCTATGATAAGCTCATTGGCAAACAACGCAAAGCTCCTAGCATGATGGTGGCT
CGTAAGAACGCCTTTACGTGCGTCCTTGATGGAAAACTATATGTAATGGGAGGATGTGAAGCGGATGAAT
CTACTCATTGGGCTGAAGTTTTCGACCCAAAGACTCAAACTTGGGAAGCATTGCCGGATCCTGGAGTTGA
GCTCCGGTACTCTTCAGTAAAGAATATCCAAA
