[The description below was written by a language model from this plasmid's Addgene catalogue record.]
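Description:
pABD933 is a Gateway entry clone built in the pDONR221 donor vector backbone, carrying the Arabidopsis thaliana gene CTG10 (COLD TEMPERATURE GERMINATING 10) as an insert of about 1.15 kb. It is a high-copy bacterial plasmid maintained in E. coli under kanamycin selection. The record lists a total size of roughly 5.9 kb, which is simply the sum of the empty backbone and the insert. A BP recombination into pDONR221 normally replaces the ccdB/chloramphenicol-resistance cassette with the gene of interest, so the actual size may be smaller than listed. No feature table is provided, so the exact junctions cannot be confirmed from the record.

As an entry clone, the plasmid is not an expression construct. pDONR221-derived clones have no promoter for the insert, and the coding sequence would be expected to sit between attL recombination sites generated by the BP reaction, with M13 forward and reverse priming sites flanking the cassette for sequence verification. The record does not state whether the CTG10 open reading frame retains its stop codon, so it is unclear whether the clone suits N-terminal fusions, C-terminal fusions or both.

The plasmid's stated role is as an intermediate. CTG10 can be moved by LR recombination into plant destination vectors that add a fluorescent protein fusion, allowing protein co-localization studies after transient expression in planta. The associated work concerns a Kelch F-box protein that promotes Arabidopsis seed germination by targeting PHYTOCHROME-INTERACTING FACTOR1.
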