Addgene plasmid #67917: pABD933
Purpose: Entry clone made prior to studies of protein co-localization of CTG10 via fluorescent fusion after transient expression in planta
Depositing lab: Bruce Downie. Depositing organization: University of Kentucky. Publication: KELCH F-BOX protein positively influences Arabidopsis seed germination by targeting PHYTOCHROME-INTERACTING FACTOR1. Majee M, Kumar S, Kathare PK, Wu S, Gingerich D, Nayak NR, Salaita L, Dinkins R, Martin K, Goodin M, Dirk LMA, Lloyd TD, Zhu L, Chappell J, Hunt AG, Vierstra R, Huq E, Downie AB. Proc Natl Acad Sci U S A. 2018 Apr 24;115(17):E4120-E4129. doi: 10.1073/pnas.1711919115. Epub 2018 Apr 9. PubMed 29632208.
Backbone
  Vector backbone: Gateway® pDONR™221
  Backbone manufacturer: Invitrogen; life technologies Thermo Fisher Scientific
  Backbone size w/o insert (bp): 4761
  Total vector size (bp): 5913
  Vector type: Gateway cloning vector
Growth in bacteria
  Bacterial resistance: Kanamycin, 50 μg/mL
  Growth temperature: 37°C
  Growth strain: DH5alpha
  Copy number: High Copy
Gene/Insert
  Gene/Insert name: CTG10 (alt name: COLD TEMPERATURE GERMINATING 10)
  Species: A. thaliana (mustard weed)
  Insert size (bp): 1152
  GenBank ID: DQ666277
  Cloning method: Gateway Cloning
  Sequencing primers: 5′ M13 Forward (-20); 3′ M13 Reverse
Terms and licenses: Academic/Nonprofit Terms; Industry Terms: Not Available to Industry
How to cite: pABD933 was a gift from Bruce Downie (Addgene plasmid # 67917 ; http://n2t.net/addgene:67917 ; RRID:Addgene_67917)
